>Addgene plasmid #192165 | AAV-TBG-Cre-sgArid1a | addgene full sequence | sequence record 375231 | Addgene NGS Result
GGCCTTTTGCTGGCCTTTTGCTCACATGTCCTGCAGGCAGCTGCGCGCTCGCTCGCTCACTGAGGCCGCC
CGGGCGTCGGGCGACCTTTGGTCGCCCGGCCTCAGTGAGCGAGCGAGCGCGCAGAGAGGGAGTGGCCAAC
TCCATCACTAGGGGTTCCTGCGGCCGCACGCGTGAGGGCCTATTTCCCATGATTCCTTCATATTTGCATA
TACGATACAAGGCTGTTAGAGAGATAATTGGAATTAATTTGACTGTAAACACAAAGATATTAGTACAAAA
TACGTGACGTAGAAAGTAATAATTTCTTGGGTAGTTTGCAGTTTTAAAATTATGTTTTAAAATGGACTAT
CATATGCTTACCGTAACTTGAAAGTATTTCGATTTCTTGGCTTTATATATCTTGTGGAAAGGACGAAACA
CCGTGTAATAGCTCCTGCATGGGTTTTAGAGCTAGAAATAGCAAGTTAAAATAAGGCTAGTCCGTTATCA
ACTTGAAAAAGTGGCACCGAGTCGGTGCTTTTTTTCTAGAAGAGGGCCTATTTCCCATGATTCCTTCATA
TTTGCATATACGATACAAGGCTGTTAGAGAGATAATTGGAATTAATTTGACTGTAAACACAAAGATATTA
GTACAAAATACGTGACGTAGAAAGTAATAATTTCTTGGGTAGTTTGCAGTTTTAAAATTATGTTTTAAAA
TGGACTATCATATGCTTACCGTAACTTGAAAGTATTTCGATTTCTTGGCTTTATATATCTTGTGGAAAGG
ACGAAACACCGACGCATGAGCCATTCTCCCGTTTTAGAGCTAGAAATAGCAAGTTAAAATAAGGCTAGTC
CGTTATCAACTTGAAAAAGTGGCACCGAGTCGGTGCTTTTTTGGTACCGCGGCCTCTAGACTCGAGGGGC
TGGAAGCTACCTTTGACATCATTTCCTCTGCGAATGCATGTATAATTTCTACAGAACCTATTAGAAAGGA
TCACCCAGCCTCTGCTTTTGTACAACTTTCCCTTAAAAAACTGCCAATTCCACTGCTGTTTGGCCCAATA
GTGAGAACTTTTTCCTGCTGCCTCTTGGTGCTTTTGCCTATGGCCCCTATTCTGCCTGCTGAAGACACTC
TTGCCAGCATGGACTTAAACCCCTCCAGCTCTGACAATCCTCTTTCTCTTTTGTTTTACATGAAGGGTCT
GGCAGCCAAAGCAATCACTCAAAGTTCAAACCTTATCATTTTTTGCTTTGTTCCTCTTGGCCTTGGTTTT
GTACATCAGCTTTGAAAATACCATCCCAGGGTTAATGCTGGGGTTAATTTATAACTAAGAGTGCTCTAGT
TTTGCAATACAGGACATGCTATAAAAATGGAAAGATACCGGTGCCACCATGGCCCCAAAGGTTAACCGTA
CGGCCACCATGCCCAAGAAGAAGAGGAAGGTGTCCAATCTCCTGACTGTTCACCAGAACCTCCCTGCGCT
GCCAGTAGATGCCACTAGCGATGAGGTCAGGAAAAATCTCATGGATATGTTTAGGGATAGACAGGCGTTT
TCTGAACACACCTGGAAAATGCTGCTTAGCGTGTGCCGATCCTGGGCAGCCTGGTGTAAGCTGAACAATC
GCAAATGGTTCCCCGCCGAGCCGGAGGACGTGCGCGATTACCTGCTGTATCTCCAGGCAAGAGGGCTGGC
TGTCAAGACTATCCAGCAGCACTTGGGCCAACTGAATATGCTGCATCGACGCAGCGGGCTCCCCCGGCCT
AGCGATTCAAACGCAGTCTCCCTTGTTATGAGGAGAATTAGAAAGGAAAACGTAGATGCGGGTGAGAGGG
CTAAGCAGGCTCTCGCTTTTGAGCGGACTGATTTCGACCAGGTCAGATCCCTGATGGAGAACAGCGATCG
GTGCCAGGACATCAGGAACCTCGCATTTCTGGGAATTGCATATAACACACTTCTGCGCATAGCTGAGATC
GCCCGGATCAGAGTGAAAGACATCAGTCGAACGGACGGCGGCCGGATGCTTATTCATATTGGACGCACAA
AGACATTGGTCAGCACCGCTGGCGTTGAAAAGGCCTTGTCCCTGGGCGTAACGAAGCTGGTGGAAAGATG
GATCTCAGTGTCCGGCGTGGCTGACGACCCTAATAATTACTTGTTCTGTCGAGTGAGAAAAAACGGAGTC
GCCGCGCCCTCTGCCACCAGCCAATTGAGTACACGGGCCCTTGAAGGGATCTTTGAGGCAACCCACCGAC
TCATATACGGAGCCAAGGATGACAGTGGCCAGAGGTATCTCGCCTGGTCAGGTCATTCTGCTAGGGTGGG
GGCCGCACGAGACATGGCGCGGGCAGGAGTCTCCATACCAGAGATTATGCAAGCTGGAGGTTGGACAAAT
GTGAACATCGTTATGAACTATATCCGCAATCTTGACTCTGAAACCGGGGCCATGGTGAGACTGCTCGAAG
ATGGTGACTACCCATACGATGTTCCAGATTACGCTTAAGAATTCGATATCAAGCTTAATAAAAGATCTTT
ATTTTCATTAGATCTGTGTGTTGGTTTTTTGTGTGGTAACCACGTGCGGACCGAGCGGCCGCAGGAACCC
CTAGTGATGGAGTTGGCCACTCCCTCTCTGCGCGCTCGCTCGCTCACTGAGGCCGGGCGACCAAAGGTCG
CCCGACGCCCGGGCTTTGCCCGGGCGGCCTCAGTGAGCGAGCGAGCGCGCAGCTGCCTGCAGGGGCGCCT
GATGCGGTATTTTCTCCTTACGCATCTGTGCGGTATTTCACACCGCATA
[95 nt withheld, positions 2780-2874]
T
[46 nt withheld, positions 2876-2921]
C
[141 nt withheld, positions 2923-3063]
CCTTTGACGTTGGAGTCCACGTTCTTT
[37 nt withheld, positions 3091-3127]
ACTCTATCTCGGGCTATTCTTTTGATTTATAAGGGATTTTGCCGATTTCGGTCTATTGGTTAAAAAATGA
GCTGATTTAACAAAAATTTAACGCGAATTTTAACAAAATATTAACGTTTACAATTTTATGGTGCACTCTC
AGTACAATCTGCTCTGATGCCGCATAGTTAAGCCAGCCCCGACACCCGCCAACACCCGCTGACGCGCCCT
GACGGGCTTGTCTGCTCCCGGCATCCGCTTACAGACAAGCTGTGACCGTCTCCGGGAGCTGCATGTGTCA
GAGGTTTTCACCGTCATCACCGAAACGCGCGAGACGAAAGGGCCTCGTGATACGCCTATTTTTATAGGTT
AATGTCATGATAATAATGGTTTCTTAGACGTCAGGTGGCACTTTTCGGGGAAATGTGCGCGGAACCCCTA
TTTGTTTATTTTTCTAAATACATTCAAATATGTATCCGCTCATGAGACAATAACCCTGATAAATGCTTCA
ATAATATTGAAAAAGGAAGAGTATGAGTATTCAACATTTCCGTGTCGCCCTTATTCCCTTTTTTGCGGCA
TTTTGCCTTCCTGTTTTTGCTCACCCAGAAACGCTGGTGAAAGTAAAAGATGCTGAAGATCAGTTGGGTG
CACGAGTGGGTTACATCGAACTGGATCTCAACAGCGGTAAGATCCTTGAGAGTTTTCGCCCCGAAGAACG
TTTTCCAATGATGAGCACTTTTAAAGTTCTGCTATGTGGCGCGGTATTATCCCGTATTGACGCCGGGCAA
GAGCAACTCGGTCGCCGCATACACTATTCTCAGAATGACTTGGTTGAGTACTCACCAGTCACAGAAAAGC
ATCTTACGGATGGCATGACAGTAAGAGAATTATGCAGTGCTGCCATAACCATGAGTGATAACACTGCGGC
CAACTTACTTCTGACAACGATCGGAGGACCGAAGGAGCTAACCGCTTTTTTGCACAACATGGGGGATCAT
GTAACTCGCCTTGATCGTTGGGAACCGGAGCTGAATGAAGCCATACCAAACGACGAGCGTGACACCACGA
TGCCTGTAGCAATGGCAACAACGTTGCGCAAACTATTAACTGGCGAACTACTTACTCTAGCTTCCCGGCA
ACAATTAATAGACTGGATGGAGGCGGATAAAGTTGCAGGACCACTTCTGCGCTCGGCCCTTCCGGCTGGC
TGGTTTATTGCTGATAAATCTGGAGCCGGTGAGCGTGGGTCTCGCGGTATCATTGCAGCACTGGGGCCAG
ATGGTAAGCCCTCCCGTATCGTAGTTATCTACACGACGGGGAGTCAGGCAACTATGGATGAACGAAATAG
ACAGATCGCTGAGATAGGTGCCTCACTGATTAAGCATTGGTAACTGTCAGACCAAGTTTACTCATATATA
CTTTAGATTGATTTAAAACTTCATTTTTAATTTAAAAGGATCTAGGTGAAGATCCTTTTTGATAATCTCA
TGACCAAAATCCCTTAACGTGAGTTTTCGTTCCACTGAGCGTCAGACCCCGTAGAAAAGATCAAAGGATC
TTCTTGAGATCCTTTTTTTCTGCGCGTAATCTGCTGCTTGCAAACAAAAAAACCACCGCTACCAGCGGTG
GTTTGTTTGCCGGATCAAGAGCTACCAACTCTTTTTCCGAAGGTAACTGGCTTCAGCAGAGCGCAGATAC
CAAATACTGTTCTTCTAGTGTAGCCGTAGTTAGGCCACCACTTCAAGAACTCTGTAGCACCGCCTACATA
CCTCGCTCTGCTAATCCTGTTACCAGTGGCTGCTGCCAGTGGCGATAAGTCGTGTCTTACCGGGTTGGAC
TCAAGACGATAGTTACCGGATAAGGCGCAGCGGTCGGGCTGAACGGGGGGTTCGTGCACACAGCCCAGCT
TGGAGCGAACGACCTACACCGAACTGAGATACCTACAGCGTGAGCTATGAGAAAGCGCCACGCTTCCCGA
AGGGAGAAAGGCGGACAGGTATCCGGTAAGCGGCAGGGTCGGAACAGGAGAGCGCACGAGGGAGCTTCCA
GGGGGAAACGCCTGGTATCTTTATAGTCCTGTCGGGTTTCGCCACCTCTGACTTGAGCGTCGATTTTTGT
GATGCTCGTCAGGGGGGCGGAGCCTATGGAAAAACGCCAGCAACGCGGCCTTTTTACGGTTCCT
Features (pLannotate 1.2.2; 19 found; start..end, strand, type, name):
     41..68      +  repeat_region  AAV2 ITR (fragment): inverted terminal repeat of adeno-associated virus serotype 2 inverted
     97..124     +  repeat_region  AAV2 ITR (fragment): inverted terminal repeat of adeno-associated virus serotype 2 inverted
    174..414     +  promoter       U6 promoter: RNA polymerase III promoter for human U6 snRNA
    443..518     +  misc_RNA       gRNA scaffold: guide RNA scaffold for the Streptococcus pyogenes CRISPR/Cas9 system
    532..772     +  promoter       U6 promoter: RNA polymerase III promoter for human U6 snRNA
    801..876     +  misc_RNA       gRNA scaffold: guide RNA scaffold for the Streptococcus pyogenes CRISPR/Cas9 system
    945..1354    +  promoter       TBG promoter: promoter from the human thyroxine-binding globulin gene (Yan et al., 2012)
   1433..2458    +  CDS            cre: RECR_BPP1 - Experimental evidence at protein level: Swiss-Prot protein existence level 1. Catalyzes site-specific recombination between two 34-base- pair LOXP sites. Its role is to maintain the phage genome as a monomeric unit-copy plasmid in the lysogenic state. From Escherichia phage P1 (Bacteriophage P1).
   2459..2487    +  CDS            3xHA (fragment): three tandem HA epitope tags
   2489..2507    +  misc_feature   MCS (fragment): pBluescript multiple cloning site
   2507..2555    +  polyA_signal   poly(A) signal: synthetic polyadenylation signal
   2583..2723    +  repeat_region  AAV2 ITR: inverted terminal repeat of adeno-associated virus serotype 2 inverted
   2728..2779    -  misc_feature   bom (fragment): basis of mobility region from pBR322
   2798..3253    +  rep_origin     f1 ori (sequence partly withheld): f1 bacteriophage origin of replication; arrow indicates direction of (+) strand synthesis
   3254..3303    -  misc_feature   bom (fragment): basis of mobility region from pBR322
   3405..3440    -  CDS            rop (fragment): Rop protein, which maintains plasmids at low copy number; rop
   3535..3639    +  promoter       AmpR promoter: bla
   3640..4500    +  CDS            AmpR: β-lactamase; bla; confers resistance to ampicillin, carbenicillin, and related antibiotics
   4671..5259    +  rep_origin     ori: high-copy-number ColE1/pMB1/pBR322/pUC origin of replication
