[The description below was written by a language model from this plasmid's Addgene catalogue record and pLannotate feature annotations shown in this document.]
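Description:
AAV-TBG-Cre-sgArid1a is an adeno-associated virus transfer plasmid built on a pAAV backbone. It combines liver-directed Cre expression with CRISPR guide RNA cassettes. In bacteria it is maintained by a high-copy ColE1/pUC-type origin and selected with ampicillin through the bla gene. An f1 phage origin and small remnants of pBR322 bom and rop sequences are also present in the backbone. The payload lies between AAV2 inverted terminal repeats, which allow the intervening DNA to be packaged into AAV particles. The annotation finds one complete ITR downstream of the cassette but only short fragments at the upstream end. This may reflect the difficulty of sequencing these repeats rather than a real truncation.

Between the ITRs are two tandem human U6 (RNA polymerase III) promoters, each followed by a Streptococcus pyogenes Cas9 guide RNA scaffold, so two sgRNAs can be expressed. The short unannotated gaps between each promoter and its scaffold presumably hold the spacers. The name indicates that at least one guide targets Arid1a, but the record lists no insert (the catalogue labels it an empty backbone) and does not say what either spacer targets. Downstream, the human thyroxine-binding globulin (TBG) promoter, commonly used for hepatocyte-restricted expression, drives Cre recombinase followed by a partial HA epitope tag and a short synthetic polyadenylation signal.

No Cas9 is encoded. The design therefore suits delivery to animals carrying a Cre-activatable Cas9 allele, where Cre would switch on the nuclease in hepatocytes while the guides direct mutagenesis. This matches the associated publication on CRISPR-based mouse tumour modelling and immune checkpoint blockade, although the record does not spell out the specific use.
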