Addgene plasmid #192165: AAV-TBG-Cre-sgArid1a
Purpose: (Empty Backbone) AAV-TBG-Cre-sgArid1a
Depositing lab: Sidi Chen. Depositing organization: Yale University. Publication: CRISPR-GEMM Pooled Mutagenic Screening Identifies KMT2D as a Major Modulator of Immune Checkpoint Blockade. Wang G, Chow RD, Zhu L, Bai Z, Ye L, Zhang F, Renauer PA, Dong MB, Dai X, Zhang X, Du Y, Cheng Y, Niu L, Chu Z, Kim K, Liao C, Clark P, Errami Y, Chen S. Cancer Discov. 2020 Dec;10(12):1912-1933. doi: 10.1158/2159-8290.CD-19-1448. Epub 2020 Sep 4. PubMed 32887696.
Backbone
  Vector backbone: pAAV
  Vector type: AAV
Growth in bacteria
  Bacterial resistance: Ampicillin, 100 μg/mL
  Growth temperature: 37°C
  Growth strain: NEB Stable
  Copy number: High Copy
Gene/Insert
  Gene/Insert name: None
  Mutation: NA
Terms and licenses: Academic/Nonprofit Terms; Industry Terms: Not Available to Industry
How to cite: AAV-TBG-Cre-sgArid1a was a gift from Sidi Chen (Addgene plasmid # 192165 ; http://n2t.net/addgene:192165 ; RRID:Addgene_192165)
